Addgene plasmid #223075: pCMV-T7-SpCas9(MKRCMV)-P2A-EGFP (AHK162)
Purpose: pCMV and pT7 Human expression plasmid for SpCas9 enzyme with MKRCMV amino acids at positions 1135,1136,1218,1219,1335,T1337 with C-term BPNLS-P2A-EGFP
Depositing lab: Benjamin Kleinstiver. Depositing organization: Massachusetts General Hospital. Publication: Custom CRISPR-Cas9 PAM variants via scalable engineering and machine learning. Silverstein RA, Kim N, Kroell AS, Walton RT, Delano J, Butcher RM, Pacesa M, Smith BK, Christie KA, Ha LL, Meis RJ, Clark AB, Spinner AD, Lazzarotto CR, Li Y, Matsubara A, Urbina EO, Dahl GA, Correia BE, Marks DS, Tsai SQ, Pinello L, De Ravin SS, Liu Q, Kleinstiver BP. Nature. 2025 Apr 22. doi: 10.1038/s41586-025-09021-y. PubMed 40262634.
Backbone
  Vector backbone: pCMV-T7-SpCas9-P2A-EGFP (RTW3027)
  Backbone manufacturer: Benjamin Kleinstiver, Addgene plasmid #139987
  Vector type: Mammalian Expression, CRISPR
Growth in bacteria
  Bacterial resistance: Ampicillin, 100 μg/mL
  Growth temperature: 37°C
  Growth strain: DH5alpha
  Copy number: High Copy
Gene/Insert
  Gene/Insert name: human codon optimized nuclease SpCas9(MKRCMV)-P2A-EGFP (alt names: AHK162; SpCas9(MKRCMV))
  Species: Synthetic
  Mutation: SpCas9(MKRCMV)=D1135M, S1136K, G1218R, E1219C, R1335M, T1337V
  Promoter: CMV and T7
  Tag / fusion protein: BPNLS-3xFLAG-P2A-EGFP (C terminal on insert)
  Cloning method: Gibson Cloning
  Sequencing primers: 5′ oBK6928-CCAAGTCTCCACCCCATTGACG; 3′ oBK219-GGGAGTGGCACCTTCCAGGGTC
Terms and licenses: Academic/Nonprofit Terms; Industry Terms: Not Available to Industry
How to cite: pCMV-T7-SpCas9(MKRCMV)-P2A-EGFP (AHK162) was a gift from Benjamin Kleinstiver (Addgene plasmid # 223075 ; http://n2t.net/addgene:223075 ; RRID:Addgene_223075)
