[The description below was written by a language model from this plasmid's Addgene catalogue record and pLannotate feature annotations shown in this document.]
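Description:
pCMV-T7-SpCas9(MKRCMV)-P2A-EGFP (AHK162) is an 8,451 nt mammalian expression and CRISPR plasmid built by Gibson cloning on the pCMV-T7-SpCas9-P2A-EGFP (RTW3027) backbone. It is propagated in E. coli as a high-copy plasmid through a ColE1/pUC-type origin and selected with ampicillin via the β-lactamase gene and its own promoter. No mammalian selection marker is annotated. The remaining backbone annotations (fragments of bom, an SV40 promoter, a multiple cloning site and lacI, plus the lac promoter, operator and CAP site) are cloning-vector remnants with no evident role in the payload.

The payload is a single open reading frame encoding human codon-optimized Streptococcus pyogenes Cas9 nuclease carrying six substitutions: D1135M, S1136K, G1218R, E1219C, R1335M and T1337V, which give the "MKRCMV" name. The annotation tool splits the Cas9 coding region into overlapping N- and C-terminal matches, but together they span one continuous gene. According to the record, the C terminus carries a bipartite nuclear localization signal (BPNLS) and a 3xFLAG epitope, followed by a P2A self-cleaving peptide and EGFP. The BPNLS and P2A are not separately annotated in the feature table. P2A ribosomal skipping yields nuclear-targeted, FLAG-tagged Cas9 and free EGFP from the same transcript, so green fluorescence marks transfected, expressing cells. Transcription is driven by the CMV immediate-early enhancer and promoter in human cells and terminated by the bGH polyadenylation signal. A T7 promoter placed just upstream of the coding sequence additionally allows transcription by T7 RNA polymerase, for example in vitro.

The associated publication concerns the engineering of custom Cas9 PAM variants, which suggests this plasmid is used to express and test one such variant in human cells. The record does not state its PAM preference, and no guide RNA cassette is present, so a guide must be supplied separately.
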