Features (pLannotate 1.2.2; 18 found; start..end, strand, type, name):
    254..842     -  rep_origin     ori: high-copy-number ColE1/pMB1/pBR322/pUC origin of replication
   1013..1873    -  CDS            AmpR: β-lactamase; bla; confers resistance to ampicillin, carbenicillin, and related antibiotics
   1874..1978    -  promoter       AmpR promoter: bla
   2049..2093    -  misc_feature   bom (fragment): basis of mobility region from pBR322
   2248..2627    +  enhancer       CMV enhancer: human cytomegalovirus immediate early enhancer
   2628..2831    +  promoter       CMV promoter: human cytomegalovirus (CMV) immediate early promoter
   2873..2891    +  promoter       T7 promoter: promoter for bacteriophage T7 RNA polymerase
   2905..4623    +  CDS            Cas9(N): N-terminal portion of Streptococcus pyogenes Cas9 (Zetsche et al., 2015)
   4510..7008    +  CDS            Cas9(C): C-terminal portion of Streptococcus pyogenes Cas9 (Zetsche et al., 2015)
   7096..7161    +  CDS            3xFLAG: three tandem FLAG® epitope tags, followed by an enterokinase cleavage site
   7237..7953    +  CDS            EGFP: EGFP is a basic (constitutively fluorescent) green fluorescent protein published in 1996, derived from Aequorea victoria. It is reported to be a rapidly-maturing weak dimer with moderate acid sensitivity.
   8008..8232    +  polyA_signal   bGH poly(A) signal: bovine growth hormone polyadenylation signal
   8236..8257    +  promoter       SV40 promoter (fragment): SV40 enhancer and early promoter
   8262..8278    +  misc_feature   MCS (fragment): pBluescript multiple cloning site
   8327..8343    -  protein_bind   lac operator: The lac repressor binds to the lac operator to inhibit transcription in E. coli. This inhibition can be relieved by adding lactose or isopropyl-β-D-thiogalactopyranoside (IPTG). lac repressor encoded by lacI
   8351..8381    -  promoter       lac promoter: promoter for the E. coli lac operon
   8396..8417    -  protein_bind   CAP binding site: CAP binding activates transcription in the presence of cAMP. E. coli catabolite activator protein
   8430..71      -  CDS            lacI (fragment) (across the origin): lac repressor; lacI; The lac repressor binds to the lac operator to inhibit transcription in E. coli. This inhibition can be relieved by adding lactose or isopropyl-β-D-thiogalactopyranoside (IPTG).
>Addgene plasmid #223075 | pCMV-T7-SpCas9(MKRCMV)-P2A-EGFP (AHK162) | addgene full sequence | sequence record 447667 | Addgene NGS Result
GAAACCTGTCGTGCCAGCTGCATTAATGAATCGGCCAACGCGCGGGGAGAGGCGGTTTGCGTATTGGGCG
CTCTTCCGCTTCCTCGCTCACTGACTCGCTGCGCTCGGTCGTTCGGCTGCGGCGAGCGGTATCAGCTCAC
TCAAAGGCGGTAATACGGTTATCCACAGAATCAGGGGATAACGCAGGAAAGAACATGTGAGCAAAAGGCC
AGCAAAAGGCCAGGAACCGTAAAAAGGCCGCGTTGCTGGCGTTTTTCCATAGGCTCCGCCCCCCTGACGA
GCATCACAAAAATCGACGCTCAAGTCAGAGGTGGCGAAACCCGACAGGACTATAAAGATACCAGGCGTTT
CCCCCTGGAAGCTCCCTCGTGCGCTCTCCTGTTCCGACCCTGCCGCTTACCGGATACCTGTCCGCCTTTC
TCCCTTCGGGAAGCGTGGCGCTTTCTCATAGCTCACGCTGTAGGTATCTCAGTTCGGTGTAGGTCGTTCG
CTCCAAGCTGGGCTGTGTGCACGAACCCCCCGTTCAGCCCGACCGCTGCGCCTTATCCGGTAACTATCGT
CTTGAGTCCAACCCGGTAAGACACGACTTATCGCCACTGGCAGCAGCCACTGGTAACAGGATTAGCAGAG
CGAGGTATGTAGGCGGTGCTACAGAGTTCTTGAAGTGGTGGCCTAACTACGGCTACACTAGAAGAACAGT
ATTTGGTATCTGCGCTCTGCTGAAGCCAGTTACCTTCGGAAAAAGAGTTGGTAGCTCTTGATCCGGCAAA
CAAACCACCGCTGGTAGCGGTGGTTTTTTTGTTTGCAAGCAGCAGATTACGCGCAGAAAAAAAGGATCTC
AAGAAGATCCTTTGATCTTTTCTACGGGGTCTGACGCTCAGTGGAACGAAAACTCACGTTAAGGGATTTT
GGTCATGAGATTATCAAAAAGGATCTTCACCTAGATCCTTTTAAATTAAAAATGAAGTTTTAAATCAATC
TAAAGTATATATGAGTAAACTTGGTCTGACAGTTACCAATGCTTAATCAGTGAGGCACCTATCTCAGCGA
TCTGTCTATTTCGTTCATCCATAGTTGCCTGACTCCCCGTCGTGTAGATAACTACGATACGGGAGGGCTT
ACCATCTGGCCCCAGTGCTGCAATGATACCGCGAGACCCACGCTCACCGGCTCCAGATTTATCAGCAATA
AACCAGCCAGCCGGAAGGGCCGAGCGCAGAAGTGGTCCTGCAACTTTATCCGCCTCCATCCAGTCTATTA
ATTGTTGCCGGGAAGCTAGAGTAAGTAGTTCGCCAGTTAATAGTTTGCGCAACGTTGTTGCCATTGCTAC
AGGCATCGTGGTGTCACGCTCGTCGTTTGGTATGGCTTCATTCAGCTCCGGTTCCCAACGATCAAGGCGA
GTTACATGATCCCCCATGTTGTGCAAAAAAGCGGTTAGCTCCTTCGGTCCTCCGATCGTTGTCAGAAGTA
AGTTGGCCGCAGTGTTATCACTCATGGTTATGGCAGCACTGCATAATTCTCTTACTGTCATGCCATCCGT
AAGATGCTTTTCTGTGACTGGTGAGTACTCAACCAAGTCATTCTGAGAATAGTGTATGCGGCGACCGAGT
TGCTCTTGCCCGGCGTCAATACGGGATAATACCGCGCCACATAGCAGAACTTTAAAAGTGCTCATCATTG
GAAAACGTTCTTCGGGGCGAAAACTCTCAAGGATCTTACCGCTGTTGAGATCCAGTTCGATGTAACCCAC
TCGTGCACCCAACTGATCTTCAGCATCTTTTACTTTCACCAGCGTTTCTGGGTGAGCAAAAACAGGAAGG
CAAAATGCCGCAAAAAAGGGAATAAGGGCGACACGGAAATGTTGAATACTCATACTCTTCCTTTTTCAAT
ATTATTGAAGCATTTATCAGGGTTATTGTCTCATGAGCGGATACATATTTGAATGTATTTAGAAAAATAA
ACAAATAGGGGTTCCGCGCACATTTCCCCGAAAAGTGCCACCTGACGTCGACGGATCGGGAGATCGATCT
CCCGATCCCCTAGGGTCGACTCTCAGTACAATCTGCTCTGATGCCGCATAGTTAAGCCAGTATCTGCTCC
CTGCTTGTGTGTTGGAGGTCGCTGAGTAGTGCGCGAGCAAAATTTAAGCTACAACAAGGCAAGGCTTGAC
CGACAATTGCATGAAGAATCTGCTTAGGGTTAGGCGTTTTGCGCTGCTTCGCGATGTACGGGCCAGATAT
ACGCGTTGACATTGATTATTGACTAGTTATTAATAGTAATCAATTACGGGGTCATTAGTTCATAGCCCAT
ATATGGAGTTCCGCGTTACATAACTTACGGTAAATGGCCCGCCTGGCTGACCGCCCAACGACCCCCGCCC
ATTGACGTCAATAATGACGTATGTTCCCATAGTAACGCCAATAGGGACTTTCCATTGACGTCAATGGGTG
GAGTATTTACGGTAAACTGCCCACTTGGCAGTACATCAAGTGTATCATATGCCAAGTACGCCCCCTATTG
ACGTCAATGACGGTAAATGGCCCGCCTGGCATTATGCCCAGTACATGACCTTATGGGACTTTCCTACTTG
GCAGTACATCTACGTATTAGTCATCGCTATTACCATGGTGATGCGGTTTTGGCAGTACATCAATGGGCGT
GGATAGCGGTTTGACTCACGGGGATTTCCAAGTCTCCACCCCATTGACGTCAATGGGAGTTTGTTTTGGC
ACCAAAATCAACGGGACTTTCCAAAATGTCGTAACAACTCCGCCCCATTGACGCAAATGGGCGGTAGGCG
TGTACGGTGGGAGGTCTATATAAGCAGAGCTGGTTTAGTGAACCGTCAGATCCGCTAGAGATCCGCGGCC
GCTAATACGACTCACTATAGGGAGAGCCGCCACCATGGACAAGAAGTACAGCATCGGCCTGGACATCGGC
ACCAACTCTGTGGGCTGGGCCGTGATCACCGACGAGTACAAGGTGCCCAGCAAGAAATTCAAGGTGCTGG
GCAACACCGACCGGCACAGCATCAAGAAGAACCTGATCGGAGCCCTGCTGTTCGACAGCGGCGAAACAGC
CGAGGCCACCCGGCTGAAGAGAACCGCCAGAAGAAGATACACCAGACGGAAGAACCGGATCTGCTATCTG
CAAGAGATCTTCAGCAACGAGATGGCCAAGGTGGACGACAGCTTCTTCCACAGACTGGAAGAGTCCTTCC
TGGTGGAAGAGGATAAGAAGCACGAGCGGCACCCCATCTTCGGCAACATCGTGGACGAGGTGGCCTACCA
CGAGAAGTACCCCACCATCTACCACCTGAGAAAGAAACTGGTGGACAGCACCGACAAGGCCGACCTGCGG
CTGATCTATCTGGCCCTGGCCCACATGATCAAGTTCCGGGGCCACTTCCTGATCGAGGGCGACCTGAACC
CCGACAACAGCGACGTGGACAAGCTGTTCATCCAGCTGGTGCAGACCTACAACCAGCTGTTCGAGGAAAA
CCCCATCAACGCCAGCGGCGTGGACGCCAAGGCCATCCTGTCTGCCAGACTGAGCAAGAGCAGACGGCTG
GAAAATCTGATCGCCCAGCTGCCCGGCGAGAAGAAGAATGGCCTGTTCGGAAACCTGATTGCCCTGAGCC
TGGGCCTGACCCCCAACTTCAAGAGCAACTTCGACCTGGCCGAGGATGCCAAACTGCAGCTGAGCAAGGA
CACCTACGACGACGACCTGGACAACCTGCTGGCCCAGATCGGCGACCAGTACGCCGACCTGTTTCTGGCC
GCCAAGAACCTGTCCGACGCCATCCTGCTGAGCGACATCCTGAGAGTGAACACCGAGATCACCAAGGCCC
CCCTGAGCGCCTCTATGATCAAGAGATACGACGAGCACCACCAGGACCTGACCCTGCTGAAAGCTCTCGT
GCGGCAGCAGCTGCCTGAGAAGTACAAAGAGATTTTCTTCGACCAGAGCAAGAACGGCTACGCCGGCTAC
ATTGACGGCGGAGCCAGCCAGGAAGAGTTCTACAAGTTCATCAAGCCCATCCTGGAAAAGATGGACGGCA
CCGAGGAACTGCTCGTGAAGCTGAACAGAGAGGACCTGCTGCGGAAGCAGCGGACCTTCGACAACGGCAG
CATCCCCCACCAGATCCACCTGGGAGAGCTGCACGCCATTCTGCGGCGGCAGGAAGATTTTTACCCATTC
CTGAAGGACAACCGGGAAAAGATCGAGAAGATCCTGACCTTCCGCATCCCCTACTACGTGGGCCCTCTGG
CCAGGGGAAACAGCAGATTCGCCTGGATGACCAGAAAGAGCGAGGAAACCATCACCCCCTGGAACTTCGA
GGAAGTGGTGGACAAGGGCGCTTCCGCCCAGAGCTTCATCGAGCGGATGACCAACTTCGATAAGAACCTG
CCCAACGAGAAGGTGCTGCCCAAGCACAGCCTGCTGTACGAGTACTTCACCGTGTATAACGAGCTGACCA
AAGTGAAATACGTGACCGAGGGAATGAGAAAGCCCGCCTTCCTGAGCGGCGAGCAGAAAAAGGCCATCGT
GGACCTGCTGTTCAAGACCAACCGGAAAGTGACCGTGAAGCAGCTGAAAGAGGACTACTTCAAGAAAATC
GAGTGCTTCGACTCCGTGGAAATCTCCGGCGTGGAAGATCGGTTCAACGCCTCCCTGGGCACATACCACG
ATCTGCTGAAAATTATCAAGGACAAGGACTTCCTGGACAATGAGGAAAACGAGGACATTCTGGAAGATAT
CGTGCTGACCCTGACACTGTTTGAGGACAGAGAGATGATCGAGGAACGGCTGAAAACCTATGCCCACCTG
TTCGACGACAAAGTGATGAAGCAGCTGAAGCGGCGGAGATACACCGGCTGGGGCAGGCTGAGCCGGAAGC
TGATCAACGGCATCCGGGACAAGCAGTCCGGCAAGACAATCCTGGATTTCCTGAAGTCCGACGGCTTCGC
CAACAGAAACTTCATGCAGCTGATCCACGACGACAGCCTGACCTTTAAAGAGGACATCCAGAAAGCCCAG
GTGTCCGGCCAGGGCGATAGCCTGCACGAGCACATTGCCAATCTGGCCGGCAGCCCCGCCATTAAGAAGG
GCATCCTGCAGACAGTGAAGGTGGTGGACGAGCTCGTGAAAGTGATGGGCCGGCACAAGCCCGAGAACAT
CGTGATCGAAATGGCCAGAGAGAACCAGACCACCCAGAAGGGACAGAAGAACAGCCGCGAGAGAATGAAG
CGGATCGAAGAGGGCATCAAAGAGCTGGGCAGCCAGATCCTGAAAGAACACCCCGTGGAAAACACCCAGC
TGCAGAACGAGAAGCTGTACCTGTACTACCTGCAGAATGGGCGGGATATGTACGTGGACCAGGAACTGGA
CATCAACCGGCTGTCCGACTACGATGTGGACCATATCGTGCCTCAGAGCTTTCTGAAGGACGACTCCATC
GACAACAAGGTGCTGACCAGAAGCGACAAGAACCGGGGCAAGAGCGACAACGTGCCCTCCGAAGAGGTCG
TGAAGAAGATGAAGAACTACTGGCGGCAGCTGCTGAACGCCAAGCTGATTACCCAGAGAAAGTTCGACAA
TCTGACCAAGGCCGAGAGAGGCGGCCTGAGCGAACTGGATAAGGCCGGCTTCATCAAGAGACAGCTGGTG
GAAACCCGGCAGATCACAAAGCACGTGGCACAGATCCTGGACTCCCGGATGAACACTAAGTACGACGAGA
ATGACAAGCTGATCCGGGAAGTGAAAGTGATCACCCTGAAGTCCAAGCTGGTGTCCGATTTCCGGAAGGA
TTTCCAGTTTTACAAAGTGCGCGAGATCAACAACTACCACCACGCCCACGACGCCTACCTGAACGCCGTC
GTGGGAACCGCCCTGATCAAAAAGTACCCTAAGCTGGAAAGCGAGTTCGTGTACGGCGACTACAAGGTGT
ACGACGTGCGGAAGATGATCGCCAAGAGCGAGCAGGAAATCGGCAAGGCTACCGCCAAGTACTTCTTCTA
CAGCAACATCATGAACTTTTTCAAGACCGAGATTACCCTGGCCAACGGCGAGATCCGGAAGCGGCCTCTG
ATCGAGACAAACGGCGAAACCGGGGAGATCGTGTGGGATAAGGGCCGGGATTTTGCCACCGTGCGGAAAG
TGCTGAGCATGCCCCAAGTGAATATCGTGAAAAAGACCGAGGTGCAGACAGGCGGCTTCAGCAAAGAGTC
TATCCTGCCCAAGAGGAACAGCGATAAGCTGATCGCCAGAAAGAAGGACTGGGACCCTAAGAAGTACGGC
GGCTTCATGAAGCCCACCGTGGCCTATTCTGTGCTGGTGGTGGCCAAAGTGGAAAAGGGCAAGTCCAAGA
AACTGAAGAGTGTGAAAGAGCTGCTGGGGATCACCATCATGGAAAGAAGCAGCTTCGAGAAGAATCCCAT
CGACTTTCTGGAAGCCAAGGGCTACAAAGAAGTGAAAAAGGACCTGATCATCAAGCTGCCTAAGTACTCC
CTGTTCGAGCTGGAAAACGGCCGGAAGAGAATGCTGGCCTCTGCCAGATGCCTGCAGAAGGGAAACGAAC
TGGCCCTGCCCTCCAAATATGTGAACTTCCTGTACCTGGCCAGCCACTATGAGAAGCTGAAGGGCTCCCC
CGAGGATAATGAGCAGAAACAGCTGTTTGTGGAACAGCACAAGCACTACCTGGACGAGATCATCGAGCAG
ATCAGCGAGTTCTCCAAGAGAGTGATCCTGGCCGACGCTAATCTGGACAAAGTGCTGTCCGCCTACAACA
AGCACCGGGATAAGCCCATCAGAGAGCAGGCCGAGAATATCATCCACCTGTTTACCCTGACCAATCTGGG
AGCCCCTGCCGCCTTCAAGTACTTTGACACCACCATCGACCGGAAGATGTACGTGAGCACCAAAGAGGTG
CTGGACGCCACCCTGATCCACCAGAGCATCACCGGCCTGTACGAGACACGGATCGACCTGTCTCAGCTGG
GAGGCGACGGATCCGGCGGAGGCGGAAGCGGGAAAAGAACCGCCGACGGCAGCGAATTCGAGCCCAAGAA
GAAGAGGAAAGTCTCGAGCGGAGGCGACTACAAAGACCATGACGGTGATTATAAAGATCATGACATCGAT
TACAAGGATGACGATGACAAGGGAGGCGGTGGAAGCGGCGCAACAAACTTCTCTCTGCTGAAACAAGCCG
GAGATGTCGAAGAGAATCCTGGACCGATGGTGAGCAAGGGCGAGGAGCTGTTCACCGGGGTGGTGCCCAT
CCTGGTCGAGCTGGACGGCGACGTAAACGGCCACAAGTTCAGCGTGTCCGGCGAGGGCGAGGGCGATGCC
ACCTACGGCAAGCTGACCCTGAAGTTCATCTGCACCACCGGCAAGCTGCCCGTGCCCTGGCCCACCCTCG
TGACCACCCTGACCTACGGCGTGCAGTGCTTCAGCCGCTACCCCGACCACATGAAGCAGCACGACTTCTT
CAAGTCCGCCATGCCCGAAGGCTACGTCCAGGAGCGCACCATCTTCTTCAAGGACGACGGCAACTACAAG
ACCCGCGCCGAGGTGAAGTTCGAGGGCGACACCCTGGTGAACCGCATCGAGCTGAAGGGCATCGACTTCA
AGGAGGACGGCAACATCCTGGGGCACAAGCTGGAGTACAACTACAACAGCCACAACGTCTATATCATGGC
CGACAAGCAGAAGAACGGCATCAAGGTGAACTTCAAGATCCGCCACAACATCGAGGACGGCAGCGTGCAG
CTCGCCGACCACTACCAGCAGAACACCCCCATCGGCGACGGCCCCGTGCTGCTGCCCGACAACCACTACC
TGAGCACCCAGTCCGCCCTGAGCAAAGACCCCAACGAGAAGCGCGATCACATGGTCCTGCTGGAGTTCGT
GACCGCCGCCGGGATCACTCTCGGCATGGACGAGCTGTACAAGTGACCGGTCATCATCACCATCACCATT
GAGTTTAAACCCGCTGATCAGCCTCGACTGTGCCTTCTAGTTGCCAGCCATCTGTTGTTTGCCCCTCCCC
CGTGCCTTCCTTGACCCTGGAAGGTGCCACTCCCACTGTCCTTTCCTAATAAAATGAGGAAATTGCATCG
CATTGTCTGAGTAGGTGTCATTCTATTCTGGGGGGTGGGGTGGGGCAGGACAGCAAGGGGGAGGATTGGG
AAGACAATAGCAGGCATGCTGGGGATGCGGTGGGCTCTATGGCTTCTGAGGCGGAAAGAACCAGCTGGGG
CTCGATACCGTCGACCTCTAGCTAGAGCTTGGCGTAATCATGGTCATAGCTGTTTCCTGTGTGAAATTGT
TATCCGCTCACAATTCCACACAACATACGAGCCGGAAGCATAAAGTGTAAAGCCTAGGGTGCCTAATGAG
TGAGCTAACTCACATTAATTGCGTTGCGCTCACTGCCCGCTTTCCAGTCGG
